>Addgene plasmid #79404 | pCAG/hArf4(Q71L)-HA | addgene partial sequence | sequence record 176276 | Addgene Partial NGS Result
GGCAAAGAATTTGCTAGCGAGCTCGCGGCCGCAGATCCGCCACCATGGGCCTCACTATCTCCTCCCTCTT
CTCCCGACTATTTGGCAAGAAGCAGATGCGCATTTTGATGGTTGGATTGGATGCTGCTGGCAAGACAACC
ATTCTGTATAAACTGAAGTTAGGGGAGATAGTCACCACCATTCCTACCATTGGTTTTAATGTGGAAACAG
TAGAATATAAGAACATTTGTTTCACAGTATGGGATGTTGGTGGTCTGGATAGAATTAGGCCTCTCTGGAA
GCATTACTTCCAGAATACCCAGGGTCTTATTTTTGTGGTAGATAGCAACGATCGTGAAAGAATTCAGGAA
GTAGCAGATGAGCTGCAGAAAATGCTTCTGGTAGATGAATTGAGAGATGCAGTGCTGCTACTTTTTGCAA
ACAAACAGGATTTGCCAAATGCTATGGCCATCAGTGAAATGACAGATAAACTAGGGCTTCAGTCTCTTCG
TAACAGAACATGGTATGTTCAAGCCACTTGTGCAACACAAGGAACTGGTCTGTATGAAGGACTTGACTGG
CTGTCAAATGAGCTTTCAAAACGTCTCGAGGTACCGAATTCGTACCCATACGACGTCCCAGACTACGCTT
AATTCACTCCTCAGGTGCAGGCTGCCTATCAGAAGGTGGTGGCTGGTGTGGCCAATGCCCTGGCTCACAA
ATACCACTGAGATCGATCTTTTTCCCTCTGCCAAAAATTATGGGGACATCATGAAGCCCCTTGAGCATCT
GACTTCTGGCTAATAAAGGAAATTTATTTTCATTGCAATAGTGTGTTGGAATTTTTTGTGTCTCTCACTC
GGAAGGACATATGGGAGGGCAAATCATTTAAAACATCAGAATGAGTATTTGGTTTAGAGTTTGGCAACAT
ATGCCCATATGCTGGCTGCCATGAACAAAGGTTGGCTATAAAGAGGTCATCAGTATATGAAACAGCCCCC
TGCTGTCCATTCCTTATTCCATAGAAAAGCCTTGACTTGAGGTTAGATTTTTTTTATATTTTGTTTTGTG
TTATTTTTTTCTTTAACATCCCTAAAATTTTCCTTACATGTTTTACTAGCCAGATTTTTCCTCCTCTCCT
GACTACTCCCAGTCATAGCTGTCCCTCTTCTCTTATGGAGATCCCTCGACCTGCAGCCCAAGCTTGGCGT
AATCATGGTCATAGCTGTTTCCTGTGTGAAATTGTTATCCGCTCACAATTCCACACAACATACGAGCCGG
AAGCATAAAGTGTAAAGCCTGGGGTGCCTAATGAGTGAGCTAACTCACATTAATTGCGTTGCGCTCACTG
CCCGCTTTCCAGTCGGGAAACCTGTCGTGCCAGCGGATCCGCATCTCAATTAGTCAGCAACCATAGTCCC
GCCCCTAACTCCGCCCATCCCGCCCCTAACTCCGCCCAGTTCCGCCCATTCTCCGCCCCATGGCTGACTA
ATTTTTTTTATTTATGCAGAGGCCGAGGCCGCCTCGGCCTCTGAGCTATTCCAGAAGTAGTGAGGAGGCT
TTTTTGGAGGCCTAGGCTTTTGCAAAAAGCTAACTTGTTTATTGCAGCTTATAATGGTTACAAATAAAGC
AATAGCATCACAAATTTCACAAATAAAGCATTTTTTTCACTGCATTCTAGTTGTGGTTTGTCCAAACTCA
TCAATGTATCTTATCATGTCTGGATCCGCTGCATTAATGAATCGGCCAACGCGCGGGGAGAGGCGGTTTG
CGTATTGGGCGCTCTTCCGCTTCCTCGCTCACTGACTCGCTGCGCTCGGTCGTTCGGCTGCGGCGAGCGG
TATCAGCTCACTCAAAGGCGGTAATACGGTTATCCACAGAATCAGGGGATAACGCAGGAAAGAACATGTG
AGCAAAAGGCCAGCAAAAGGCCAGGAACCGTAAAAAGGCCGCGTTGCTGGCGTTTTTCCATAGGCTCCGC
CCCCCTGACGAGCATCACAAAAATCGACGCTCAAGTCAGAGGTGGCGAAACCCGACAGGACTATAAAGAT
ACCAGGCGTTTCCCCCTGGAAGCTCCCTCGTGCGCTCTCCTGTTCCGACCCTGCCGCTTACCGGATACCT
GTCCGCCTTTCTCCCTTCGGGAAGCGTGGCGCTTTCTCATAGCTCACGCTGTAGGTATCTCAGTTCGGTG
TAGGTCGTTCGCTCCAAGCTGGGCTGTGTGCACGAACCCCCCGTTCAGCCCGACCGCTGCGCCTTATCCG
GTAACTATCGTCTTGAGTCCAACCCGGTAAGACACGACTTATCGCCACTGGCAGCAGCCACTGGTAACAG
GATTAGCAGAGCGAGGTATGTAGGCGGTGCTACAGAGTTCTTGAAGTGGTGGCCTAACTACGGCTACACT
AGAAGAACAGTATTTGGTATCTGCGCTCTGCTGAAGCCAGTTACCTTCGGAAAAAGAGTTGGTAGCTCTT
GATCCGGCAAACAAACCACCGCTGGTAGCGGTGGTTTTTTTGTTTGCAAGCAGCAGATTACGCGCAGAAA
AAAAGGATCTCAAGAAGATCCTTTGATCTTTTCTACGGGGTCTGACGCTCAGTGGAACGAAAACTCACGT
TAAGGGATTTTGGTCATGAGATTATCAAAAAGGATCTTCACCTAGATCCTTTTAAATTAAAAATGAAGTT
TTAAATCAATCTAAAGTATATATGAGTAAACTTGGTCTGACAGTTACCAATGCTTAATCAGTGAGGCACC
TATCTCAGCGATCTGTCTATTTCGTTCATCCATAGTTGCCTGACTCCCCGTCGTGTAGATAACTACGATA
CGGGAGGGCTTACCATCTGGCCCCAGTGCTGCAATGATACCGCGAGACCCACGCTCACCGGCTCCAGATT
TATCAGCAATAAACCAGCCAGCCGGAAGGGCCGAGCGCAGAAGTGGTCCTGCAACTTTATCCGCCTCCAT
CCAGTCTATTAATTGTTGCCGGGAAGCTAGAGTAAGTAGTTCGCCAGTTAATAGTTTGCGCAACGTTGTT
GCCATTGCTACAGGCATCGTGGTGTCACGCTCGTCGTTTGGTATGGCTTCATTCAGCTCCGGTTCCCAAC
GATCAAGGCGAGTTACATGATCCCCCATGTTGTGCAAAAAAGCGGTTAGCTCCTTCGGTCCTCCGATCGT
TGTCAGAAGTAAGTTGGCCGCAGTGTTATCACTCATGGTTATGGCAGCACTGCATAATTCTCTTACTGTC
ATGCCATCCGTAAGATGCTTTTCTGTGACTGGTGAGTACTCAACCAAGTCATTCTGAGAATAGTGTATGC
GGCGACCGAGTTGCTCTTGCCCGGCGTCAATACGGGATAATACCGCGCCACATAGCAGAACTTTAAAAGT
GCTCATCATTGGAAAACGTTCTTCGGGGCGAAAACTCTCAAGGATCTTACCGCTGTTGAGATCCAGTTCG
ATGTAACCCACTCGTGCACCCAACTGATCTTCAGCATCTTTTACTTTCACCAGCGTTTCTGGGTGAGCAA
AAACAGGAAGGCAAAATGCCGCAAAAAAGGGAATAAGGGCGACACGGAAATGTTGAATACTCATACTCTT
CCTTTTTCAATATTATTGAAGCATTTATCAGGGTTATTGTCTCATGAGCGGATACATATTTGAATGTATT
TAGAAAAATAAACAAATAGGGGTTCCGCGCACATTTCCCCGAAAAGTGCCACCTGGGTCGAGCAGTGTGG
TTTTCAAGAGGAAGCAAAAAGCCTCTCCACCCAGGCCTGGAATGTTTCCACCCAATGTCGAGCAGTGTGG
TTTTGCAAGAGGAAGCAAAAAGCCTCTCCACCCAGGCCTGGAATGTTTCCACCCAATGTCGAGCAAACCC
CGCCCAGCGTCTTGTCATTGGCGAATTAATTCGAACACGCAGATGCAGTCGGGGCGGCGCGGTCCCAGGT
CCACTTCGCATATTAAGGTGACGCGTGTGGCCTCGAACACCGAGCGACCCTGCAGCCAATATGGGATCGG
CCATTGAACAAGATGGATTGCACGCAGGTTCTCCGGCCGCTTGGGTGGAGAGGCTATTCGGCTATGACTG
GGCACAACAGACAATCGGCTGCTCTGATGCCGCCGTGTTCCGGCTGTCAGCGCAGGGGCGCCCGGTTCTT
TTTGTCAAGACCGACCTGTCCGGTGCCCTGAATGAACTGCAGGACGAGGCAGCGCGGCTATCGTGGCTGG
CCACGACGGGCGTTCCTTGCGCAGCTGTGCTCGACGTTGTCACTGAAGCGGGAAGGGACTGGCTGCTATT
GGGCGAAGTGCCGGGGCAGGATCTCCTGTCATCTCACCTTGCTCCTGCCGAGAAAGTATCCATCATGGCT
GATGCAATGCGGCGGCTGCATACGCTTGATCCGGCTACCTGCCCATTCGACCACCAAGCGAAACATCGCA
TCGAGCGAGCACGTACTCGGATGGAAGCCGGTCTTGTCGATCAGGATGATCTGGACGAAGAGCATCAGGG
GCTCGCGCCAGCCGAACTGTTCGCCAGGCTCAAGGCGCGCATGCCCGACGGCGATGATCTCGTCGTGACC
CATGGCGATGCCTGCTTGCCGAATATCATGGTGGAAAATGGCCGCTTTTCTGGATTCATCGACTGTGGCC
GGCTGGGTGTGGCGGACCGCTATCAGGACATAGCGTTGGCTACCCGTGATATTGCTGAAGAGCTTGGCGG
CGAATGGGCTGACCGCTTCCTCGTGCTTTACGGTATCGCCGCTCCCGATTCGCAGCGCATCGCCTTCTAT
CGCCTTCTTGACGAGTTCTTCTGAGGGGATCGGCAATAAAAAGACAGAATAAAACGCACGGGTGTTGGGT
CGTTTGTTCGGATCCGTCGACATTGATTATTGACTAGTTATTAATAGTAATCAATTACGGGGTCATTAGT
TCATAGCCCATATATGGAGTTCCGCGTTACATAACTTACGGTAAATGGCCCGCCTGGCTGACCGCCCAAC
GACCCCCGCCCATTGACGTCAATAATGACGTATGTTCCCATAGTAACGCCAATAGGGACTTTCCATTGAC
GTCAATGGGTGGAGTATTTACGGTAAACTGCCCACTTGGCAGTACATCAAGTGTATCATATGCCAAGTAC
GCCCCCTATTGACGTCAATGACGGTAAATGGCCCGCCTGGCATTATGCCCAGTACATGACCTTATGGGAC
TTTCCTACTTGGCAGTACATCTACGTATTAGTCATCGCTATTACCATGGTCGAGGTGAGCCCCACGTTCT
GCTTCACTCTCCCCATCTCCCCCCCCTCCCCACCCCCAATTTTGTATTTATTTATTTTTTAATTATTTTG
TGCAGCGATGGGGG
