[The description below was written by a language model from this plasmid's Addgene catalogue record.]
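Description:
pCAG/hArf4(Q71L)-HA is a mammalian expression plasmid built on the pCAG backbone and designed to produce a mutant form of human ARF4 (ADP-ribosylation factor 4) in cultured mammalian cells. It is propagated in E. coli under ampicillin selection, and it carries a neomycin resistance marker so that transfected mammalian cells can be selected with G418. The record lists its copy number as unknown and includes no feature table, so the origin of replication, polyadenylation signal and other backbone elements are not documented here. The promoter is also not stated explicitly. The pCAG name conventionally refers to vectors driven by the strong, broadly active CAG promoter, a hybrid of the CMV enhancer and chicken β-actin promoter, which is presumably what drives the insert.

The insert is the human ARF4 coding sequence carrying a Gln71-to-Leu substitution, fused at its C-terminus to an HA epitope tag supplied by the backbone. In Arf-family small GTPases, replacing this conserved glutamine is generally understood to impair GTP hydrolysis, which locks the protein in its GTP-bound, constitutively active state. The HA tag allows the expressed protein to be detected by immunofluorescence or immunoblotting and distinguished from endogenous ARF4. Placing the tag at the C-terminus leaves the N-terminus free, a region that is normally myristoylated in Arf proteins and is important for membrane association. The associated publication concerns the roles of ARF1 and ARF4 in recycling endosome morphology and in retrograde transport from endosomes to the Golgi apparatus, so the construct is suited to studying how activated ARF4 affects membrane trafficking and organelle organisation.
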