Addgene plasmid #79404: pCAG/hArf4(Q71L)-HA
Purpose: Expresses C-terminally HA-tagged Arf4(Q71L) in mammalian cells
Depositing lab: Kazuhisa Nakayama. Depositing organization: Kyoto University, Graduate School of Pharmaceutical Sciences. Publication: ARF1 and ARF4 regulate recycling endosomal morphology and retrograde transport from endosomes to the Golgi apparatus. Nakai W, Kondo Y, Saitoh A, Naito T, Nakayama K, Shin HW. Mol Biol Cell. 2013 Aug;24(16):2570-81. doi: 10.1091/mbc.E13-04-0197. Epub 2013 Jun 19. PubMed 23783033.
Backbone
  Vector backbone: pCAG
  Vector type: Mammalian Expression
  Selectable markers: Neomycin (select with G418)
Growth in bacteria
  Bacterial resistance: Ampicillin, 100 μg/mL
  Growth temperature: 37°C
  Growth strain: DH5alpha
  Copy number: Unknown
Gene/Insert
  Gene/Insert name: Arf4
  Species: H. sapiens (human)
  Mutation: Gln 71 Leu
  Entrez Gene: ARF4 (a.k.a. ARF2)
  Tag / fusion protein: HA (C terminal on backbone)
Terms and licenses: Academic/Nonprofit Terms; Industry Terms: Not Available to Industry
How to cite: pCAG/hArf4(Q71L)-HA was a gift from Kazuhisa Nakayama (Addgene plasmid # 79404 ; http://n2t.net/addgene:79404 ; RRID:Addgene_79404)
